>Addgene plasmid #55023 | mCherry-Cx43-7 | depositor partial sequence | sequence record 85407 | insert sequence
GTCAGATCCGCTAGCGCTACCGGACTCAGATCTCGAGCTCAAGCTTCGAATTCGGCAGCACTTTTCTTTC
ATTGGGGGGAAGGCGTGAGGAAAGTACCAAACAGCAGCAGACTTTTAAACTTTAAACAGACAGGTCTGAG
AGCCTGAACTCTCATTTTTCCTTTGACTTCAGCCTCCAAGGAGTTCCACCAACTTTGGCGCGCCGGCTTC
ACTTTCATTAAGTGAAAGAGAGGTGCCCAGACATGGGTGACTGGAGTGCCTTGGGGAAGCTTCTGGACAA
GGTCCAAGCCTACTCCACCGCTGGAGGGAAGGTGTGGCTGTCAGTGCTCTTCATATTCAGAATCCTGCTC
CTGGGGACAGCTGTTGAGTCAGCTTGGGGTGATGAACAGTCTGCCTTTCGCTGTAACACTCAACAACCTG
GCTGCGAAAACGTCTGCTATGACAAGTCCTTCCCCATCTCTCACGTGCGCTTCTGGGTCCTTCAGATCAT
ATTCGTGTCTGTGCCCACACTCCTGTACTTGGCCCATGTGTTCTATGTGATGAGGAAGGAAGAGAAGCTA
AACAAGAAAGAAGAGGAGCTCAAAGTGGCCCAGACTGACGGGGTCAACGTGGAGATGCACCTGAAGCAGA
TTGAAATCAAGAAGTTCAAGTACGGGATTGAAGAGCACGGCAAGGTGAAAATGAGGGGCGGCTTGCTGAG
AACCTACATCATCAGCATCCTCTTCAAGTCTGTCTTCGAGGTGGCCTTCCTGCTCATCCAGTGGTACATC
TATGGGTTCAGCTTGAGCGCGGTCTACACCTGCAAGAGAGATCCCTGCCCCCACCAGGTAGACTGCTTCC
TCTCACGTCCCACGGAGAAAACCATCTTCATCATCTTCATGCTGGTGGTGTCCTTGGTGTCTCTCGCTTT
GAACATCATTGAGCTCTTCTACGTCTTCTTCAAGGGCGTTAAGGATCGCGTGAAGGGAAGAAGCGATCCT
TACCACGCCACCACTGGCCCACTGAGCCCATCAAAAGACTGCGGATCTCCAAAATACGCCTACTTCAATG
GCTGCTCCTCACCAACGGCTCCACTCTCGCCTATGTCTCCTCCTGGGTACAAGCTGGTTACTGGTGACAG
AAACAATTCCTCGTGCCGCAATTACAACAAGCAAGCTAGCGAGCAAAACTGGGCGAACTACAGCGCAGAG
CAAAATCGCATGGGGCAGGCCGGAAGCACCATCTCCAACTCGCACGCCCAGCCGTTCGATTTCCCCGACG
ACAACCAGAATGCCAAAAAAGTTGCTGCTGGACATGAACTCCAGCCATTAGCCATCGTGGACCAACGACC
TTCCAGCAGAGCCAGCAGCCGCGCCAGCAGCAGGCCTCGGCCTGATGACCTGGAGATTGCGGATCCACCG
GTCGCCACCATGGTGAGCAAGGGCGAGGAGGATAACATGGCCATCATCAAGGAGTTCATGCGCTTCAAGG
TGCACATGGAGGGCTCCGTGAACGGCCACGAGTTCGAGATCGAGGGCGAGGGCGAGGGCCGCCCCTACGA
GGGCACCCAGACCGCCAAGCTGAAGGTGACCAAGGGTGGCCCCCTGCCCTTCGCCTGGGACATCCTGTCC
CCTCAGTTCATGTACGGCTCCAAGGCCTACGTGAAGCACCCCGCCGACATCCCCGACTACTTGAAGCTGT
CCTTCCCCGAGGGCTTCAAGTGGGAGCGCGTGATGAACTTCGAGGACGGCGGCGTGGTGACCGTGACCCA
GGACTCCTCCCTGCAGGACGGCGAGTTCATCTACAAGGTGAAGCTGCGCGGCACCAACTTCCCCTCCGAC
GGCCCCGTAATGCAGAAGAAGACCATGGGCTGGGAGGCCTCCTCCGAGCGGATGTACCCCGAGGACGGCG
CCCTGAAGGGCGAGATCAAGCAGAGGCTGAAGCTGAAGGACGGCGGCCACTACGACGCTGAGGTCAAGAC
CACCTACAAGGCCAAGAAGCCCGTGCAGCTGCCCGGCGCCTACAACGTCAACATCAAGTTGGACATCACC
TCCCACAACGAGGACTACACCATCGTGGAACAGTACGAACGCGCCGAGGGCCGCCACTCCACCGGCGGCA
TGGACGAGCTGTACAAGTAAAGCGGCCGCGACTCTAGATCATAATCAGCCATACCACAT
