>Addgene plasmid #55023 | mCherry-Cx43-7 | addgene partial sequence | sequence record 98576 | mCherry-R 5'-TTGGTCACCTTCAGCTTGG-3'
CCTCGATCTCGAACTCGTGGCCGTTCACGGAGCCCTCCATGTGCACCTTGAAGCGCATGAACTCCTTGAT
GATGGCCATGTTATCCTCCTCGCCCTTGCTCACCATGGTGGCGACCGGTGGATCCGCAATCTCCAGGTCA
TCAGGCCGAGGCCTGCTGCTGGCGCGGCTGCTGGCTCTGCTGGAAGGTCGTTGGTCCACGATGGCTAATG
GCTGGAGTTCATGTCCAGCAGCAACTTTTTTGGCATTCTGGTTGTCGTCGGGGAAATCGAACGGCTGGGC
GTGCGAGTTGGAGATGGTGCTTCCGGCCTGCCCCATGCGATTTTGCTCTGCGCTGTAGTTCGCCCAGTTT
TGCTCGCTAGCTTGCTTGTTGTAATTGCGGCACGAGGAATTGTTTCTGTCACCAGTAACCAGCTTGTACC
CAGGAGGAGACATAGGCGAGAGTGGAGCCGTTGGTGAGGAGCAGCCATTGAAGTAGGCGTATTTTGGAGA
TCCGCAGTCTTTTGATGGGCTCAGTGGGCCAGTGGTGGCGTGGTAAGGATCGCTTCTTCCCTTCACGCGA
TCCTTAACGCCCTTGAAGAAGACGTAGAAGAGCTCAATGATGTTCAAAGCGAGAGACACCAAGGACACCA
CCAGCATGAAGATGATGAAGATGGTTTTCTCCGTGGGACGTGAGAGGAAGCAGTCTACCTGGTGGGGGCA
GGGATCTCTCTTGCAGGTGTAGACCGCGCTCAAGCTGAACCCATAGATGTACCACTGGATGAGCAGGAAG
GCCACCTCGAAGACAGACTTGAAGAGGATGCTGATGATGTAGGTTCTCAGCAAGCCGCC
