[The description below was written by a language model from this plasmid's Addgene catalogue record.]
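Description:
mCherry-Cx43-7 is a mammalian expression plasmid that produces rat connexin 43 (alpha-1 connexin, the product of the Gja1 gene) fused to the red fluorescent protein mCherry. The insert sits in an mCherry fusion vector of about 4.75 kb (excluding the insert), and expression is driven by the CMV promoter, a strong constitutive promoter in most cultured mammalian cell lines. The record places mCherry on the backbone at the C terminus of the fusion, so connexin 43 is read first and the fluorophore follows. The "7" in the name may refer to the length of the linker between the two parts, but the record does not say so. The 3′ sequencing primer anneals in an SV40 polyadenylation region, which suggests this signal terminates the transcript. No feature table is supplied, so the origin of replication and the exact junctions are not documented. The cloning method is listed as unknown.

In bacteria the plasmid is maintained at high copy number under kanamycin selection. A neomycin resistance marker allows G418 selection of stably transfected mammalian cells. Connexin 43 assembles into hexameric hemichannels that dock between neighbouring cells to form gap junction plaques, and the stated purpose of the construct is to serve as a localization marker for gap junctions. The mCherry tag has recorded excitation and emission maxima of 587 nm and 610 nm, so labelled junctions can be imaged in the red channel. This suits live- or fixed-cell fluorescence microscopy and combination with spectrally distinct green or cyan fusion proteins in multicolour experiments.
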