Addgene plasmid #55023: mCherry-Cx43-7
Purpose: Localization: Gap Junctions, Excitation: 587, Emission: 610
Depositing lab: Michael Davidson. Depositing organization: Florida State University, Tallahassee.
Backbone
  Vector backbone: mCherry
  Backbone size w/o insert (bp): 4750
  Vector type: Mammalian Expression
  Selectable markers: Neomycin (select with G418)
Growth in bacteria
  Bacterial resistance: Kanamycin, 50 μg/mL
  Growth temperature: 37°C
  Growth strain: DH5alpha
  Copy number: High Copy
Gene/Insert
  Gene/Insert name: Cx43 (alt names: Rat Alpha-1 Connexin 43; NM_012567.2)
  Species: R. norvegicus (rat)
  Entrez Gene: Gja1 (a.k.a. Cx43, Cxnk1)
  Promoter: CMV
  Tag / fusion protein: mCherry (C terminal on backbone)
  Cloning method: Unknown
  Sequencing primers: 5′ CMV-F; 3′ SV40pA-R
Terms and licenses: Academic/Nonprofit Terms; Industry Terms: Not Available to Industry
Depositor comments: R. norvegicus (rat) Alpha-1 Connexin 43. Excitation = 587; Emission = 610
How to cite: mCherry-Cx43-7 was a gift from Michael Davidson (Addgene plasmid # 55023 ; http://n2t.net/addgene:55023 ; RRID:Addgene_55023)
