LOCUS       Exported 6036 bp ds-DNA circular SYN 12-MAY-2021
DEFINITION  Localization: Gap Junctions, Excitation: 587, Emission: 610.
ACCESSION   .
VERSION     .
KEYWORDS    mCherry-Cx43-7
SOURCE      synthetic DNA construct
  ORGANISM  synthetic DNA construct
REFERENCE   1 (bases 1 to 6036)
  TITLE     Davidson lab - mCherry constructs
REFERENCE   2 (bases 1 to 6036)
  AUTHORS   .
  TITLE     Direct Submission
  JOURNAL   Exported May 12, 2021 from SnapGene Server 1.1.58
            http://www.snapgene.com
FEATURES             Location/Qualifiers
     source          1..6036
                     /organism="synthetic DNA construct"
                     /mol_type="other DNA"
     enhancer        68..371
                     /label=CMV enhancer
                     /note="human cytomegalovirus immediate early enhancer"
     promoter        372..575
                     /label=CMV promoter
                     /note="human cytomegalovirus (CMV) immediate early
                     promoter"
     primer_bind     526..546
                     /label=CMV-F
                     /note="Human CMV immediate early promoter, forward primer"
     regulatory      1992..2001
                     /regulatory_class="other"
                     /note="vertebrate consensus sequence for strong initiation
                     of translation (Kozak, 1987)"
     CDS             1998..2708
                     /codon_start=1
                     /product="monomeric derivative of DsRed fluorescent protein
                     (Shaner et al., 2004)"
                     /label=mCherry
                     /note="mammalian codon-optimized"
                     /translation="MVSKGEEDNMAIIKEFMRFKVHMEGSVNGHEFEIEGEGEGRPYEG
                     TQTAKLKVTKGGPLPFAWDILSPQFMYGSKAYVKHPADIPDYLKLSFPEGFKWERVMNF
                     EDGGVVTVTQDSSLQDGEFIYKVKLRGTNFPSDGPVMQKKTMGWEASSERMYPEDGALK
                     GEIKQRLKLKDGGHYDAEVKTTYKAKKPVQLPGAYNVNIKLDITSHNEDYTIVEQYERA
                     EGRHSTGGMDELYK"
     primer_bind     complement(2143..2161)
                     /label=mCherry-R
                     /note="mCherry, reverse primer"
     primer_bind     2411..2430
                     /label=mCherry-F
                     /note="mCherry, forward primer"
     polyA_signal    2831..2952
                     /label=SV40 poly(A) signal
                     /note="SV40 polyadenylation signal"
     primer_bind     complement(2868..2887)
                     /label=SV40pA-R
                     /note="SV40 polyA, reverse primer"
     primer_bind     2922..2941
                     /label=EBV-rev
                     /note="SV40 polyA terminator, reverse primer"
     rep_origin      complement(2959..3414)
                     /direction=LEFT
                     /label=f1 ori
                     /note="f1 bacteriophage origin of replication; arrow
                     indicates direction of (+) strand synthesis"
     primer_bind     complement(3096..3117)
                     /label=F1ori-F
                     /note="F1 origin, forward primer"
     primer_bind     3308..3327
                     /label=F1ori-R
                     /note="F1 origin, reverse primer"
     promoter        3441..3545
                     /gene="bla"
                     /label=AmpR promoter
     promoter        3547..3904
                     /label=SV40 promoter
                     /note="SV40 enhancer and early promoter"
     primer_bind     complement(3570..3590)
                     /label=pBABE 3'
                     /note="SV40 enhancer, reverse primer for pBABE vectors"
     rep_origin      3755..3890
                     /label=SV40 ori
                     /note="SV40 origin of replication"
     primer_bind     3817..3836
                     /label=SV40pro-F
                     /note="SV40 promoter/origin, forward primer"
     CDS             3939..4733
                     /codon_start=1
                     /gene="aph(3')-II (or nptII)"
                     /product="aminoglycoside phosphotransferase from Tn5"
                     /label=NeoR/KanR
                     /note="confers resistance to neomycin, kanamycin, and G418
                     (Geneticin(R))"
                     /translation="MIEQDGLHAGSPAAWVERLFGYDWAQQTIGCSDAAVFRLSAQGRP
                     VLFVKTDLSGALNELQDEAARLSWLATTGVPCAAVLDVVTEAGRDWLLLGEVPGQDLLS
                     SHLAPAEKVSIMADAMRRLHTLDPATCPFDHQAKHRIERARTRMEAGLVDQDDLDEEHQ
                     GLAPAELFARLKASMPDGEDLVVTHGDACLPNIMVENGRFSGFIDCGRLGVADRYQDIA
                     LATRDIAEELGGEWADRFLVLYGIAAPDSQRIAFYRLLDEFF"
     primer_bind     complement(3993..4012)
                     /label=Neo-R
                     /note="Neomycin resistance gene, reverse primer"
     primer_bind     4603..4622
                     /label=Neo-F
                     /note="Neomycin resistance gene, forward primer"
     primer_bind     complement(4921..4940)
                     /label=TK-pA-R
                     /note="Thymidine kinase polyA, reverse primer"
     polyA_signal    4965..5012
                     /label=HSV TK poly(A) signal
                     /note="herpes simplex virus thymidine kinase
                     polyadenylation signal (Cole and Stacy, 1985)"
     rep_origin      5341..5929
                     /direction=RIGHT
                     /label=ori
                     /note="high-copy-number ColE1/pMB1/pBR322/pUC origin of
                     replication"
     primer_bind     5830..5849
                     /label=pBR322ori-F
                     /note="pBR322 origin, forward primer"
ORIGIN
        1 catgcattag ttattaatag taatcaatta cggggtcatt agttcatagc ccatatatgg
       61 agttccgcgt tacataactt acggtaaatg gcccgcctgg ctgaccgccc aacgaccccc
      121 gcccattgac gtcaataatg acgtatgttc ccatagtaac gccaataggg actttccatt
      181 gacgtcaatg ggtggagtat ttacggtaaa ctgcccactt ggcagtacat caagtgtatc
      241 atatgccaag tacgccccct attgacgtca atgacggtaa atggcccgcc tggcattatg
      301 cccagtacat gaccttatgg gactttccta cttggcagta catctacgta ttagtcatcg
      361 ctattaccat ggtgatgcgg ttttggcagt acatcaatgg gcgtggatag cggtttgact
      421 cacggggatt tccaagtctc caccccattg acgtcaatgg gagtttgttt tggcaccaaa
      481 atcaacggga ctttccaaaa tgtcgtaaca actccgcccc attgacgcaa atgggcggta
      541 ggcgtgtacg gtgggaggtc tatataagca gagctggttt agtgaaccgt cagatccgct
      601 agcgctaccg gactcagatc tcgagctcaa gcttcgaatt cggcagcact tttctttcat
      661 tggggggaag gcgtgaggaa agtaccaaac agcagcagac ttttaaactt taaacagaca
      721 ggtctgagag cctgaactct catttttcct ttgacttcag cctccaagga gttccaccaa
      781 ctttggcgcg ccggcttcac tttcattaag tgaaagagag gtgcccagac atgggtgact
      841 ggagtgcctt ggggaagctt ctggacaagg tccaagccta ctccaccgct ggagggaagg
      901 tgtggctgtc agtgctcttc atattcagaa tcctgctcct ggggacagct gttgagtcag
      961 cttggggtga tgaacagtct gcctttcgct gtaacactca acaacctggc tgcgaaaacg
     1021 tctgctatga caagtccttc cccatctctc acgtgcgctt ctgggtcctt cagatcatat
     1081 tcgtgtctgt gcccacactc ctgtacttgg cccatgtgtt ctatgtgatg aggaaggaag
     1141 agaagctaaa caagaaagaa gaggagctca aagtggccca gactgacggg gtcaacgtgg
     1201 agatgcacct gaagcagatt gaaatcaaga agttcaagta cgggattgaa gagcacggca
     1261 aggtgaaaat gaggggcggc ttgctgagaa cctacatcat cagcatcctc ttcaagtctg
     1321 tcttcgaggt ggccttcctg ctcatccagt ggtacatcta tgggttcagc ttgagcgcgg
     1381 tctacacctg caagagagat ccctgccccc accaggtaga ctgcttcctc tcacgtccca
     1441 cggagaaaac catcttcatc atcttcatgc tggtggtgtc cttggtgtct ctcgctttga
     1501 acatcattga gctcttctac gtcttcttca agggcgttaa ggatcgcgtg aagggaagaa
     1561 gcgatcctta ccacgccacc actggcccac tgagcccatc aaaagactgc ggatctccaa
     1621 aatacgccta cttcaatggc tgctcctcac caacggctcc actctcgcct atgtctcctc
     1681 ctgggtacaa gctggttact ggtgacagaa acaattcctc gtgccgcaat tacaacaagc
     1741 aagctagcga gcaaaactgg gcgaactaca gcgcagagca aaatcgcatg gggcaggccg
     1801 gaagcaccat ctccaactcg cacgcccagc cgttcgattt ccccgacgac aaccagaatg
     1861 ccaaaaaagt tgctgctgga catgaactcc agccattagc catcgtggac caacgacctt
     1921 ccagcagagc cagcagccgc gccagcagca ggcctcggcc tgatgacctg gagattgcgg
     1981 atccaccggt cgccaccatg gtgagcaagg gcgaggagga taacatggcc atcatcaagg
     2041 agttcatgcg cttcaaggtg cacatggagg gctccgtgaa cggccacgag ttcgagatcg
     2101 agggcgaggg cgagggccgc ccctacgagg gcacccagac cgccaagctg aaggtgacca
     2161 agggtggccc cctgcccttc gcctgggaca tcctgtcccc tcagttcatg tacggctcca
     2221 aggcctacgt gaagcacccc gccgacatcc ccgactactt gaagctgtcc ttccccgagg
     2281 gcttcaagtg ggagcgcgtg atgaacttcg aggacggcgg cgtggtgacc gtgacccagg
     2341 actcctccct gcaggacggc gagttcatct acaaggtgaa gctgcgcggc accaacttcc
     2401 cctccgacgg ccccgtaatg cagaagaaga ccatgggctg ggaggcctcc tccgagcgga
     2461 tgtaccccga ggacggcgcc ctgaagggcg agatcaagca gaggctgaag ctgaaggacg
     2521 gcggccacta cgacgctgag gtcaagacca cctacaaggc caagaagccc gtgcagctgc
     2581 ccggcgccta caacgtcaac atcaagttgg acatcacctc ccacaacgag gactacacca
     2641 tcgtggaaca gtacgaacgc gccgagggcc gccactccac cggcggcatg gacgagctgt
     2701 acaagtaaag cggccgcgac tctagatcat aatcagccat accacatttg tagaggtttt
     2761 acttgcttta aaaaacctcc cacacctccc cctgaacctg aaacataaaa tgaatgcaat
     2821 tgttgttgtt aacttgttta ttgcagctta taatggttac aaataaagca atagcatcac
     2881 aaatttcaca aataaagcat ttttttcact gcattctagt tgtggtttgt ccaaactcat
     2941 caatgtatct taaggcgtaa attgtaagcg ttaatatttt gttaaaattc gcgttaaatt
     3001 tttgttaaat cagctcattt tttaaccaat aggccgaaat cggcaaaatc ccttataaat
     3061 caaaagaata gaccgagata gggttgagtg ttgttccagt ttggaacaag agtccactat
     3121 taaagaacgt ggactccaac gtcaaaggnn nnnnnnnnnn nnnnnnnnnn nnnnnnnnnn
     3181 nnnnnnnnnn nnnnnnntnn nnnnnnnnnn nnnnnnnnnn nnnnnnnnnn nnnnnnnnnn
     3241 nnnnnnnnnn nnnnnnnnnn nnnnnnnnnn nnnnnnnnnn nnnnnnnnng nnnnnnnnnn
     3301 nnnnnnnnnn nnnnnnnnnn nnnnnnnnnn nnnnnnnnnn nnnnnnnnnn nnnnnnnnnn
     3361 nnnnnnnnnn nnnnnnnnnn nnnnnnnnnn nnnnnnnnnn nnnnnnnnnn nnnncaggtg
     3421 gcacttttcg gggaaatgtg cgcggaaccc ctatttgttt atttttctaa atacattcaa
     3481 atatgtatcc gctcatgaga caataaccct gataaatgct tcaataatat tgaaaaagga
     3541 agagtcctga ggcggaaaga accagctgtg gaatgtgtgt cagttagggt gtggaaagtc
     3601 cccaggctcc ccagcaggca gaagtatgca aagcatgcat ctcaattagt cagcaaccag
     3661 gtgtggaaag tccccaggct ccccagcagg cagaagtatg caaagcatgc atctcaatta
     3721 gtcagcaacc atagtcccgc ccctaactcc gcccatcccg cccctaactc cgcccagttc
     3781 cgcccattct ccgccccatg gctgactaat tttttttatt tatgcagagg ccgaggccgc
     3841 ctcggcctct gagctattcc agaagtagtg aggaggcttt tttggaggcc taggcttttg
     3901 caaagatcga tcaagagaca ggatgaggat cgtttcgcat gattgaacaa gatggattgc
     3961 acgcaggttc tccggccgct tgggtggaga ggctattcgg ctatgactgg gcacaacaga
     4021 caatcggctg ctctgatgcc gccgtgttcc ggctgtcagc gcaggggcgc ccggttcttt
     4081 ttgtcaagac cgacctgtcc ggtgccctga atgaactgca agacgaggca gcgcggctat
     4141 cgtggctggc cacgacgggc gttccttgcg cagctgtgct cgacgttgtc actgaagcgg
     4201 gaagggactg gctgctattg ggcgaagtgc cggggcagga tctcctgtca tctcaccttg
     4261 ctcctgccga gaaagtatcc atcatggctg atgcaatgcg gcggctgcat acgcttgatc
     4321 cggctacctg cccattcgac caccaagcga aacatcgcat cgagcgagca cgtactcgga
     4381 tggaagccgg tcttgtcgat caggatgatc tggacgaaga gcatcagggg ctcgcgccag
     4441 ccgaactgtt cgccaggctc aaggcgagca tgcccgacgg cgaggatctc gtcgtgaccc
     4501 atggcgatgc ctgcttgccg aatatcatgg tggaaaatgg ccgcttttct ggattcatcg
     4561 actgtggccg gctgggtgtg gcggaccgct atcaggacat agcgttggct acccgtgata
     4621 ttgctgaaga gcttggcggc gaatgggctg accgcttcct cgtgctttac ggtatcgccg
     4681 ctcccgattc gcagcgcatc gccttctatc gccttcttga cgagttcttc tgagcgggac
     4741 tctggggttc gaaatgaccg accaagcgac gcccaacctg ccatcacgag atttcgattc
     4801 caccgccgcc ttctatgaaa ggttgggctt cggaatcgtt ttccgggacg ccggctggat
     4861 gatcctccag cgcggggatc tcatgctgga gttcttcgcc caccctaggg ggaggctaac
     4921 tgaaacacgg aaggagacaa taccggaagg aacccgcgct atgacggcaa taaaaagaca
     4981 gaataaaacg cacggtgttg ggtcgtttgt tcataaacgc ggggttcggt cccagggctg
     5041 gcactctgtc gataccccac cgagacccca ttggggccaa tacgcccgcg tttcttcctt
     5101 ttccccaccc caccccccaa gttcgggtga aggcccaggg ctcgcagcca acgtcggggc
     5161 ggcaggccct gccatagcct caggttactc atatatactt tagattgatt taaaacttca
     5221 tttttaattt aaaaggatct aggtgaagat cctttttgat aatctcatga ccaaaatccc
     5281 ttaacgtgag ttttcgttcc actgagcgtc agaccccgta gaaaagatca aaggatcttc
     5341 ttgagatcct ttttttctgc gcgtaatctg ctgcttgcaa acaaaaaaac caccgctacc
     5401 agcggtggtt tgtttgccgg atcaagagct accaactctt tttccgaagg taactggctt
     5461 cagcagagcg cagataccaa atactgttct tctagtgtag ccgtagttag gccaccactt
     5521 caagaactct gtagcaccgc ctacatacct cgctctgcta atcctgttac cagtggctgc
     5581 tgccagtggc gataagtcgt gtcttaccgg gttggactca agacgatagt taccggataa
     5641 ggcgcagcgg tcgggctgaa cggggggttc gtgcacacag cccagcttgg agcgaacgac
     5701 ctacaccgaa ctgagatacc tacagcgtga gctatgagaa agcgccacgc ttcccgaagg
     5761 gagaaaggcg gacaggtatc cggtaagcgg cagggtcgga acaggagagc gcacgaggga
     5821 gcttccaggg ggaaacgcct ggtatcttta tagtcctgtc gggtttcgcc acctctgact
     5881 tgagcgtcga tttttgtgat gctcgtcagg ggggcggagc ctatggaaaa acgccagcaa
     5941 cgcggccttt ttacggttcc tggccttttg ctggcctttt gctcacatgt tctttcctgc
     6001 gttatcccct gattctgtgg ataaccgtat taccgc
//
